Addgene plasmid #130217: pRDAX-EMMI-009 BsaI//(A)-AarI-SacB-AarI-(Z)//BsaI
Purpose: EMMA Kit # 1000000119 extension
Depositing lab: Gary Lewin. Depositing organization: Max-Delbrueck-Centrum fuer Molekulare Medizin (MDC).
Backbone
  Vector backbone: custom built
  Vector type: Synthetic Biology
Growth in bacteria
  Bacterial resistance: Kanamycin, 50 μg/mL
  Growth temperature: 37°C
  Growth strain: DH5alpha
  Copy number: High Copy
Gene/Insert
  Gene/Insert name: SacB
  Species: bacterial
  Cloning method: Restriction Enzyme; 5′ cloning site unknown (unknown if destroyed); 3′ cloning site unknown (unknown if destroyed)
Terms and licenses: Academic/Nonprofit Terms; Industry Terms: Not Available to Industry
How to cite: pRDAX-EMMI-009 BsaI//(A)-AarI-SacB-AarI-(Z)//BsaI was a gift from Gary Lewin (Addgene plasmid # 130217 ; http://n2t.net/addgene:130217 ; RRID:Addgene_130217)
