[The description below was written by a language model from this plasmid's Addgene catalogue record and pLannotate feature annotations shown in this document.]
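Description:
pRDAX-EMMI-009 BsaI//(A)-AarI-SacB-AarI-(Z)//BsaI is a 4,625 nt custom-built synthetic biology plasmid deposited as an extension to the EMMA modular assembly kit. It is propagated in E. coli from a high-copy ColE1/pUC-type origin and selected with kanamycin. Resistance comes from an aph(3')-Ia (KanR) gene driven by a cat promoter and followed by a T7Te terminator. T3Te and tonB terminators elsewhere in the backbone help insulate the replication and selection functions from transcription through the cloning region.

The payload is a counter-selection stuffer. The Bacillus subtilis sacB gene is carried with its native sacR promoter and control region and encodes secreted levansucrase, which makes bacteria sensitive to sucrose. The annotation also places a chloramphenicol acetyltransferase (cat) coding sequence, preceded by a short cat promoter fragment, directly downstream of sacB. The catalogue entry does not mention this gene, and its position suggests, though the record does not confirm, that it belongs to the replaceable cassette.

The restriction sites themselves are not annotated, but the construct name describes the layout: AarI sites flank the SacB cassette, fusion-site positions A and Z lie just outside them, and BsaI sites bracket the whole unit. AarI and BsaI are type IIS enzymes used in Golden Gate-style cloning. This arrangement implies that parts can be assembled in place of the stuffer via AarI, with sucrose selecting against uncut parental plasmid, and that the product can then be released or transferred with BsaI. The record gives no purpose beyond kit extension, so this workflow is inferred from the name.
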