Features (pLannotate 1.2.2; 10 found; start..end, strand, type, name):
      6..593     -  rep_origin     ori: high-copy-number ColE1/pMB1/pBR322/pUC origin of replication
    615..644     -  terminator     T3Te terminator: phage T3 early transcription terminator
    750..1195    +  promoter       sacB promoter: sacR; sacB promoter and control region
   1196..2617    +  CDS            SacB: secreted levansucrase that renders bacterial growth sensitive to sucrose; Bacillus subtilis sacB; negative selection marker
   2695..2714    +  promoter       cat promoter (fragment): promoter of the E. coli cat gene encoding chloramphenicol acetyltransferase
   2715..3371    +  CDS            cat: CAT_ECOLX - Experimental evidence at protein level: Swiss-Prot protein existence level 1. This enzyme is an effector of chloramphenicol resistance in bacteria. From Escherichia coli. This protein is used as a marker in many commonly used cloning vectors, such as pACYC184.
   3618..3649    +  terminator     tonB terminator: bidirectional E. coli tonB-P14 transcription terminator
   3650..3752    +  promoter       cat promoter: promoter of the E. coli cat gene encoding chloramphenicol acetyltransferase
   3753..4568    +  CDS            KanR: aminoglycoside phosphotransferase; aph(3')-Ia; confers resistance to kanamycin in bacteria or G418 (Geneticin®) in eukaryotes
   4592..4619    +  terminator     T7Te terminator: phage T7 early transcription terminator
>Addgene plasmid #130217 | pRDAX-EMMI-009 BsaI//(A)-AarI-SacB-AarI-(Z)//BsaI | depositor full sequence | sequence record 249595 | Full Sequence
GCGTTTTTCCATAGGCTCCGCCCCCCTGACGAGCATCACAAAAATCGATGCTCAAGTCAGAGGTGGCGAA
ACCCGACAGGACTATAAAGATACCAGGCGTTTCCCCCTGGAAGCTCCCTCGTGCGCTCTCCTGTTCCGAC
CCTGCCGCTTACCGGATACCTGTCCGCCTTTCTCCCTTCGGGAAGCGTGGCGCTTTCTCATAGCTCACGC
TGTAGGTATCTCAGTTCGGTGTAGGTCGTTCGCTCCAAGCTGGGCTGTGTGCACGAACCCCCCGTTCAGC
CCGACCGCTGCGCCTTATCCGGTAACTATCGTCTTGAGTCCAACCCGGTAAGACACGACTTATCGCCACT
GGCAGCAGCCACTGGTAACAGGATTAGCAGAGCGAGGTATGTAGGCGGTGCTACAGAGTTCTTGAAGTGG
TGGCCTAACTACGGCTACACTAGAAGAACAGTATTTGGTATCTGCGCTCTGCTGAAGCCAGTTACCTCGG
AAAAAGAGTTGGTAGCTCTTGATCCGGCAAACAAACCACCGCTGGTAGCGGTGGTTTTTTTGTTTGCAAG
CAGCAGATTACGCGCAGAAAAAAAGGATCTCAAGAAGATCCTTTGATTTTCTACCGAAGAAAGGCCCACC
CGTGAAGGTGAGCCAGTGAGTTGATTGCAGTCCAGTTACGCTGGAGTCTGAGGCTCGTCCTGAATGGGTC
TCTATATGCAGGTGTCGCAGCGGACACTTCGCGATCCTTTTTAACCCATCACATATACCTGCCGTTCACT
ATTATTTAGTGAAATGAGATATTATGATATTTTCTGAATTGTGATTAAAAAGGCAACTTTATGCCCATGC
AACAGAAACTATAAAAAATACAGAGAATGAAAAGAAACAGATAGATTTTTTAGTTCTTTAGGCCCGTAGT
CTGCAAATCCTTTTATGATTTTCTATCAAACAAAAGAGGAAAATAGACCAGTTGCAATCCAAACGAGAGT
CTAATAGAATGAGGTCGAAAAGTAAATCGCGCGGGTTTGTTACTGATAAAGCAGGCAAGACCTAAAATGT
GTAAAGGGCAAAGTGTATACTTTGGCGTCACCCCTTACATATTTTAGGTCTTTTTTTATTGTGCGTAACT
AACTTGCCATCTTCAAACAGGAGGGCTGGAAGAAGCAGACCGCTAACACAGTACATAAAAAAGGAGACAT
GAACGATGAACATCAAAAAGTTTGCAAAACAAGCAACAGTATTAACCTTTACTACCGCACTGCTGGCAGG
AGGCGCAACTCAAGCGTTTGCGAAAGAAACGAACCAAAAGCCATATAAGGAAACATACGGCATTTCCCAT
ATTACACGCCATGATATGCTGCAAATCCCTGAACAGCAAAAAAATGAAAAATATCAAGTTCCTGAATTCG
ATTCGTCCACAATTAAAAATATCTCTTCTGCAAAAGGCCTGGACGTTTGGGACAGCTGGCCATTACAAAA
CGCTGACGGCACTGTCGCAAACTATCACGGCTACCACATCGTCTTTGCATTAGCCGGAGATCCTAAAAAT
GCGGATGACACATCGATTTACATGTTCTATCAAAAAGTCGGCGAAACTTCTATTGACAGCTGGAAAAACG
CTGGCCGCGTCTTTAAAGACAGCGACAAATTCGATGCAAATGATTCTATCCTAAAAGACCAAACACAAGA
ATGGTCAGGTTCAGCCACATTTACATCTGACGGAAAAATCCGTTTATTCTACACTGATTTCTCCGGTAAA
CATTACGGCAAACAAACACTGACAACTGCACAAGTTAACGTATCAGCATCAGACAGCTCTTTGAACATCA
ACGGTGTAGAGGATTATAAATCAATCTTTGACGGTGACGGAAAAACGTATCAAAATGTACAGCAGTTCAT
CGATGAAGGCAACTACAGCTCAGGCGACAACCATACGCTGAGAGATCCTCACTACGTAGAAGATAAAGGC
CACAAATACTTAGTATTTGAAGCAAACACTGGAACTGAAGATGGCTACCAAGGCGAAGAATCTTTATTTA
ACAAAGCATACTATGGCAAAAGCACATCATTCTTCCGTCAAGAAAGTCAAAAACTTCTGCAAAGCGATAA
AAAACGCACGGCTGAGTTAGCAAACGGCGCTCTCGGTATGATTGAGCTAAACGATGATTACACACTGAAA
AAAGTGATGAAACCGCTGATTGCATCTAACACAGTAACAGATGAAATTGAACGCGCGAACGTCTTTAAAA
TGAACGGCAAATGGTACCTGTTCACTGACTCCCGCGGATCAAAAATGACGATTGACGGCATTACGTCTAA
CGATATTTACATGCTTGGTTATGTTTCTAATTCTTTAACTGGCCCATACAAGCCGCTGAACAAAACTGGC
CTTGTGTTAAAAATGGATCTTGATCCTAACGATGTAACCTTTACTTACTCACACTTCGCTGTACCTCAAG
CGAAAGGAAACAATGTCGTGATTACAAGCTATATGACAAACAGAGGATTCTACGCAGACAAACAATCAAC
GTTTGCGCCAAGCTTCCTGCTGAACATCAAAGGCAAGAAAACATCTGTTGTCAAAGACAGCATCCTTGAA
CAAGGACAATTAACAGTTAACAAATAAAAACGCAAAAGAAAATGCCGATATCCTATTGGCATTTTCTTTT
ATTTCTTATCAACATAAAGGTGAATCCCATAGGGCAGGAGCTAAGGAAGCTAAAATGGAGAAAAAAATCA
CTGGATATACCACCGTTGATATATCCCAATGGCATCGTAAAGAACATTTTGAGGCATTTCAGTCAGTTGC
TCAATGTACCTATAACCAGACCGTTCAGCTGGATATTACGGCCTTTTTAAAGACCGTAAAGAAAAATAAG
CACAAGTTTTATCCGGCCTTTATTCACATTCTTGCCCGCCTGATGAATGCTCATCCGGAATTCCGTATGG
CAATGAAAGACGGTGAGCTGGTGATATGGGATAGTGTTCACCCTTGTTACACCGTTTTCCATGAGCAAAC
TGAAACGTTTTCATCGCTCTGGAGTGAATACCACGACGATTTCCGGCAGTTTCTACACATATATTCGCAA
GATGTGGCGTGTTACGGTGAAAACCTGGCCTATTTCCCTAAAGGGTTTATTGAGAATATGTTTTTCGTGT
CAGCCAATCCCTGGGTGAGTTTCACCAGTTTTGATTTAAACGTGGCCAATATGGACAACTTCTTCGCCCC
CGTTTTCACCATGGGCAAATATTATACGCAAGGCGACAAGGTGCTGATGCCGCTGGCGATTCAGGTTCAT
CATGCCGTTTGTGATGGCTTCCATGTCGGCAGAATGCTTAATGAATTACAACAGTACTGCGATGAGTGGC
AGGGCGGGGCGTAATTCCCGGCCAGGACCCAACGCTGCCCGAGATGCGCCGCGTGCGGCTGCTGGAGATG
GCGGACGCGATGGATATGTTCTGCCAAGGGTTGGTTTGCGCATTCACAGTTCTCCGCAAGAATTGATTGG
CTCCAATTCTTGGAGTGGTGAATCCGTTAGCGAGGTGCCGCCGGCTTCCATGCTCGGAAAGCCGCACGAC
ACCTGCATATAGAGACCTTTAAATCATACCTGACCTCCATAGCAGAAAGTCAAAAGCCTCCGACCGGAGG
CTTTTGACTTGATCGGCACGTAAGAGGTTCCAACTTTCACCATAATGAAATAAGATCACTACCGGGCGTA
TTTTTTGAGTTATCGAGATTTTCAGGAGCTAAGGAAGCTAAAATGAGCCATATTCAACGGGAAACGTCTT
GCTCGAGGCCGCGATTAAATTCCAACATGGATGCTGATTTATATGGGTATAAATGGGCTCGCGATAATGT
CGGGCAATCAGGTGCGACAATCTATCGATTGTATGGGAAGCCCGATGCGCCAGAGTTGTTTCTGAAACAT
GGCAAAGGTAGCGTTGCCAATGATGTTACAGATGAGATGGTCAGGCTAAACTGGCTGACGGAATTTATGC
CTCTTCCGACCATCAAGCATTTTATCCGTACTCCTGATGATGCATGGTTACTCACCACTGCGATCCCAGG
GAAAACAGCATTCCAGGTATTAGAAGAATATCCTGATTCAGGTGAAAATATTGTTGATGCGCTGGCAGTG
TTCCTGCGCCGGTTGCATTCGATTCCTGTTTGTAATTGTCCTTTTAACGGCGATCGCGTATTTCGCCTCG
CTCAGGCGCAATCACGAATGAATAACGGTTTGGTTGGTGCGAGTGATTTTGATGACGAGCGTAATGGCTG
GCCTGTTGAACAAGTCTGGAAAGAAATGCATAAGCTTTTGCCATTCTCACCGGATTCAGTCGTCACTCAT
GGTGATTTCTCACTTGATAACCTTATTTTTGACGAGGGGAAATTAATAGGTTGTATTGATGTTGGACGAG
TCGGAATCGCAGACCGATACCAGGATCTTGCCATCCTATGGAACTGCCTCGGTGAGTTTTCTCCTTCATT
ACAGAAACGGCTTTTTCAAAAATATGGTATTGATAATCCTGATATGAATAAATTGCAGTTTCACTTGATG
CTCGATGAGTTTTTCTAATGAGGGCCCAAATGTAATCACCTGGCTCACCTTCGGGTGGGCCTTTCTGCGT
TGCTG
